Addgene plasmid #234112: ACT1-CUP1 50bp dist
Purpose: PCR to add remove nucleotides within intron of ACT1-CUP1 insert then restriction digest and ligation of new insert to backbone
Depositing lab: Aaron Hoskins. Depositing organization: University of Wisconsin, Madison.
Backbone
  Vector backbone: pGAC24
  Vector type: Yeast Expression
  Selectable markers: LEU2
Growth in bacteria
  Bacterial resistance: Ampicillin, 100 μg/mL
  Growth temperature: 37°C
  Growth strain: DH5alpha
  Copy number: High Copy
Gene/Insert
  Gene/Insert name: ACT1-CUP1
  Species: S. cerevisiae (budding yeast)
  Mutation: Intron truncation
  Cloning method: Restriction Enzyme; 5′ cloning site Unknown (unknown if destroyed)
Terms and licenses: Academic/Nonprofit Terms; Industry Terms: Not Available to Industry
How to cite: ACT1-CUP1 50bp dist was a gift from Aaron Hoskins (Addgene plasmid # 234112 ; http://n2t.net/addgene:234112 ; RRID:Addgene_234112)
