[The description below was written by a language model from this plasmid's Addgene catalogue record and pLannotate feature annotations shown in this document.]
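Description:
ACT1-CUP1 50bp dist is a yeast expression plasmid of about 9.5 kb built on the pGAC24 backbone. It is an E. coli–S. cerevisiae shuttle vector. A high-copy ColE1/pUC-type origin and an AmpR (β-lactamase) cassette support propagation and ampicillin selection in bacteria. In yeast, the 2μ origin, along with an adjacent 2μ-derived RAF1 open reading frame, maintains the plasmid episomally at multiple copies, and LEU2 under its own promoter allows selection in leucine auxotrophs. The feature table also picks up many short remnants of earlier cloning history (fragments of lacI, lacZα, rop, bom, TcR, TRP1 and NFS1, plus lac promoter/operator elements). These appear to be backbone remnants rather than functional parts.

The payload is an ACT1-CUP1 splicing reporter from budding yeast, carried on the reverse strand. The constitutive GAP (TDH3) promoter, which spans the numbering origin, lies upstream of the CUP1-1 copper metallothionein coding sequence, followed by a PGK1 fragment and the PGK1 terminator. The ACT1 portion, including its intron, is not annotated, but presumably occupies the unannotated gap between the promoter and CUP1. In this type of reporter, CUP1 is made only when the ACT1 intron is correctly spliced out, so copper tolerance of a suitable strain can serve as a growth-based readout of splicing efficiency. The record lists the mutation as an intron truncation, made by PCR-based addition or removal of intronic nucleotides followed by restriction cloning. The "50bp dist" in the name suggests an altered spacing within the intron, but the record does not say which elements that distance separates.
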