Features (pLannotate 1.2.2; 23 found; start..end, strand, type, name):
     46..567     +  CDS            RAF1: RAF_YEAST - Experimental evidence at transcript level: Swiss-Prot protein existence level 2. Antagonizes transcriptional repression of recombinase FLP by REP1-REP2. May play a role in plasmid partitioning. From Saccharomyces cerevisiae (strain ATCC 204508 / S288c) (Baker's yeast).
    721..2063    -  rep_origin     2μ ori: yeast 2μ plasmid origin of replication
   2439..2455    -  protein_bind   lac operator: The lac repressor binds to the lac operator to inhibit transcription in E. coli. This inhibition can be relieved by adding lactose or isopropyl-β-D-thiogalactopyranoside (IPTG). lac repressor encoded by lacI
   2463..2493    -  promoter       lac promoter: promoter for the E. coli lac operon
   2508..2529    -  protein_bind   CAP binding site: CAP binding activates transcription in the presence of cAMP. E. coli catabolite activator protein
   2542..2634    -  CDS            lacI (fragment): lac repressor; lacI; The lac repressor binds to the lac operator to inhibit transcription in E. coli. This inhibition can be relieved by adding lactose or isopropyl-β-D-thiogalactopyranoside (IPTG).
   2817..3405    -  rep_origin     ori: high-copy-number ColE1/pMB1/pBR322/pUC origin of replication
   3576..4436    -  CDS            AmpR: β-lactamase; bla; confers resistance to ampicillin, carbenicillin, and related antibiotics
   4437..4541    -  promoter       AmpR promoter: bla
   4636..4671    +  CDS            rop (fragment): Rop protein, which maintains plasmids at low copy number; rop
   4773..4872    +  misc_feature   bom (fragment): basis of mobility region from pBR322
   4878..5032    -  CDS            lacZα (fragment): LacZα fragment of β-galactosidase; lacZ fragment
   5036..5167    +  CDS            NFS1 (fragment): NFS1_YEAST - Also known as SPL1 From Saccharomyces cerevisiae (strain ATCC 204508 / S288c) (Baker's yeast).
   5529..6623    -  CDS            LEU2: 3-isopropylmalate dehydrogenase, required for leucine biosynthesis; S. cerevisiae LEU2; yeast auxotrophic marker
   6624..7029    -  promoter       LEU2 promoter: S. cerevisiae LEU2
   7169..7246    -  CDS            YO192_YEAST (fragment): Experimental evidence at protein level: Swiss-Prot protein existence level 1. From Saccharomyces cerevisiae (strain ATCC 204508 / S288c) (Baker's yeast).
   7270..7357    -  CDS            TRP1 (fragment): phosphoribosylanthranilate isomerase, required for tryptophan biosynthesis; S. cerevisiae TRP1; yeast auxotrophic marker
   7358..7459    -  promoter       TRP1 promoter: S. cerevisiae TRP1
   7460..7739    -  CDS            TcR (fragment): tetracycline efflux protein; tet; confers resistance to tetracycline
   7757..8027    -  terminator     PGK1 terminator: S. cerevisae PGK1; transcription terminator for 3-phosphoglycerate kinase gene
   8031..8120    -  CDS            PGK1 (fragment): PGK_YEAST - Experimental evidence at protein level: Swiss-Prot protein existence level 1. From Saccharomyces cerevisiae (strain ATCC 204508 / S288c) (Baker's yeast).
   8308..8487    -  CDS            CUP1-1: MTCU1_YEAST - Also known as MTH1. Experimental evidence at protein level: Swiss-Prot protein existence level 1. Protects the cell against copper toxicity by tightly chelating copper ions. May also act as a depository for copper designated for the effective transfer into the apo forms of copper proteins. From Saccharomyces cerevisiae (strain ATCC 204508 / S288c) (Baker's yeast).
   8910..30      -  promoter       GAP promoter (across the origin): S. cerevisiae TDH3; promoter for glyceraldehyde-3-phosphate dehydrogenase
>Addgene plasmid #234112 | ACT1-CUP1 50bp dist | addgene full sequence | sequence record 466054 | Addgene NGS Result
TATTCTTTGAAATGGCAGTATTGATAATGATAAACTCGACCTGCAGCCAAGCTTATCGATGATAAGCTGT
CAAACATGAGAATTCCACGGACTATAGACTATACTAGTATACTCCGTCTACTGTACGATACACTTCCGCT
CAGGTCCTTGTCCTTTAACGAGGCCTTACCACTCTTTTGTTACTCTATTGATCCAGCTCAGCAAAGGCAG
TGTGATCTAAGATTCTATCTTCGCGATGTAGTAAAACTAGCTAGACCGAGAAAGAGACTAGAAATGCAAA
AGGCACTTCTACAATGGCTGCCATCATTATTATCCGATGTGACGCTGCAGCTTTTGCCCGGGCAGCCTGC
TCTGCCTGTGTTTTCTTTAATTGAGCAGTAGACCATTTAGCAGTTGCATGAATAGCTGCAGCTTCTCAAT
GATATTCGAATACGCTTTGAGGAGATACAGCCTAATATCCGACAAACTGTTTTACAGATTTACGATCGTA
CTTGTTACCCATCATTGAATTTTGAACATCCGAACCTGGGAGTTTTCCCTGAAACAGATAGTATATTTGA
ACCTGTATAATAATATATAGTCTAGCGCTTTACGGAAGACAATGTATGTATTTCGGTTCCTGGAGAAACT
ATTGCATCTATTGCATAGGTAATCTTGCACGTCGCATCCCCGGTTCATTTTCTGCGTTTCCATCTTGCAC
TTCAATAGCATATCTTTGTTAACGAAGCATCTGTGCTTCATTTTGTAGAACAAAAATGCAACGCGAGAGC
GCTAATTTTTCAAACAAAGAATCTGAGCTGCATTTTTACAGAACAGAAATGCAACGCGAAAGCGCTATTT
TACCAACGAAGAATCTGTGCTTCATTTTTGTAAAACAAAAATGCAACGCGAGAGCGCTAATTTTTCAAAC
AAAGAATCTGAGCTGCATTTTTACAGAACAGAAATGCAACGCGAGAGCGCTATTTTACCAACAAAGAATC
TATACTTCTTTTTTGTTCTACAAAAATGCATCCCGAGAGCGCTATTTTTCTAACAAAGCATCTTAGATTA
CTTTTTTTCTCCTTTGTGCGCTCTATAATGCAGTCTCTTGATAACTTTTTGCACTGTAGGTCCGTTAAGG
TTAGAAGAAGGCTACTTTGGTGTCTATTTTCTCTTCCATAAAAAAAGCCTGACTCCACTTCCCGCGTTTA
CTGATTACTAGCGAAGCTGCGGGTGCATTTTTTCAAGATAAAGGCATCCCCGATTATATTCTATACCGAT
GTGGATTGCGCATACTTTGTGAACAGAAAGTGATAGCGTTGATGATTCTTCATTGGTCAGAAAATTATGA
ACGGTTTCTTCTATTTTGTCTCTATATACTACGTATAGGAAATGTTTACATTTTCGTATTGTTTTCGATT
CACTCTATGAATAGTTCTTACTACAATTTTTTTGTCTAAAGAGTAATACTAGAGATAAACATAAAAAATG
TAGAGGTCGAGTTTAGATGCAAGTTCAAGGAGCGAAAGGTGGATGGGTAGGTTATATAGGGATATAGCAC
AGAGATATATAGCAAAGAGATACTTTTGAGCAATGTTTGTGGAAGCGGTATTCGCAATATTTTAGTAGCT
CGTTACAGTCCGGTGCGTTTTTGGTTTTTTGAAAGTGCGTCTTCAGAGCGCTTTTGGTTTTCAAAAGCGC
TCTGAAGTTCCTATACTTTCTAGAGAATAGGAACTTCGGAATAGGAACTTCAAAGCGTTTCCGAAAACGA
GCGCTTCCGAAAATGCAACGCGAGCTGCGCACATACAGCTCACTGTTCACGTCGCACCTATATCTGCGTG
TTGCCTGTATATATATATACATGAGAAGAACGGCATAGTGCGTGTTTATGCTTAAATGCGTACTTATATG
CGTCTATTTATGTAGGATGAAAGGTAGTCTAGTACCTCCTGTGATATTATCCCATTCCATGCGGGGTATC
GTATGCTTCCTTCAGCACTACCCTTTAGCTGTTCTATATGCTGCCACTCCTCAATTGGATTAGTCTCATC
CTTCAATGCTATCATTTCCTTTGATATTGGATCATATGCATAGTACCGAGAAACTAGTGCGAAGTAGTGA
TCAGGTATTGCTGTTATCTGATGAGTATACGTTGTCCTGGCCACGGCAGAAGCACGCTTATCGCTCCAAT
TTCCCACAACATTAGTCAACTCCGTTAGGCCCTTCATTGAAAGAAATGAGGTCATCAAATGTCTTCCAAT
GTGAGATTTTGGGCCATTTTTTATAGCAAAGATTGAATAAGGCGCATTTTTCTTCAAAGCTTTATTGTAC
GATCTGACTAAGTTATCTTTTAATAATTGGTATTCCTGTTTATTGCTTGAAGAATTGCCGGTCCTATTTA
CTCGTTTTAGGACTGGTTCAGAATTCGTAATCATGTCATAGCTGTTTCCTGTGTGAAATTGTTATCCGCT
CACAATTCCACACAACATACGAGCCGGAAGCATAAAGTGTAAAGCCTGGGGTGCCTAATGAGTGAGCTAA
CTCACATTAATTGCGTTGCGCTCACTGCCCGCTTTCCAGTCGGGAAACCTGTCGTGCCAGCTGCATTAAT
GAATCGGCCAACGCGCGGGGAGAGGCGGTTTGCGTATTGGGCGCTCTTCCGCTTCCTCGCTCACTGACTC
GCTGCGCTCGGTCGTTCGGCTGCGGCGAGCGGTATCAGCTCACTCAAAGGCGGTAATACGGTTATCCACA
GAATCAGGGGATAACGCAGGAAAGAACATGTGAGCAAAAGGCCAGCAAAAGGCCAGGAACCGTAAAAAGG
CCGCGTTGCTGGCGTTTTTCCATAGGCTCCGCCCCCCTGACGAGCATCACAAAAATCGACGCTCAAGTCA
GAGGTGGCGAAACCCGACAGGACTATAAAGATACCAGGCGTTTCCCCCTGGAAGCTCCCTCGTGCGCTCT
CCTGTTCCGACCCTGCCGCTTACCGGATACCTGTCCGCCTTTCTCCCTTCGGGAAGCGTGGCGCTTTCTC
ATAGCTCACGCTGTAGGTATCTCAGTTCGGTGTAGGTCGTTCGCTCCAAGCTGGGCTGTGTGCACGAACC
CCCCGTTCAGCCCGACCGCTGCGCCTTATCCGGTAACTATCGTCTTGAGTCCAACCCGGTAAGACACGAC
TTATCGCCACTGGCAGCAGCCACTGGTAACAGGATTAGCAGAGCGAGGTATGTAGGCGGTGCTACAGAGT
TCTTGAAGTGGTGGCCTAACTACGGCTACACTAGAAGAACAGTATTTGGTATCTGCGCTCTGCTGAAGCC
AGTTACCTTCGGAAAAAGAGTTGGTAGCTCTTGATCCGGCAAACAAACCACCGCTGGTAGCGGTGGTTTT
TTTGTTTGCAAGCAGCAGATTACGCGCAGAAAAAAAGGATCTCAAGAAGATCCTTTGATCTTTTCTACGG
GGTCTGACGCTCAGTGGAACGAAAACTCACGTTAAGGGATTTTGGTCATGAGATTATCAAAAAGGATCTT
CACCTAGATCCTTTTAAATTAAAAATGAAGTTTTAAATCAATCTAAAGTATATATGAGTAAACTTGGTCT
GACAGTTACCAATGCTTAATCAGTGAGGCACCTATCTCAGCGATCTGTCTATTTCGTTCATCCATAGTTG
CCTGACTCCCCGTCGTGTAGATAACTACGATACGGGAGGGCTTACCATCTGGCCCCAGTGCTGCAATGAT
ACCGCGAGACCCACGCTCACCGGCTCCAGATTTATCAGCAATAAACCAGCCAGCCGGAAGGGCCGAGCGC
AGAAGTGGTCCTGCAACTTTATCCGCCTCCATCCAGTCTATTAATTGTTGCCGGGAAGCTAGAGTAAGTA
GTTCGCCAGTTAATAGTTTGCGCAACGTTGTTGCCATTGCTACAGGCATCGTGGTGTCACGCTCGTCGTT
TGGTATGGCTTCATTCAGCTCCGGTTCCCAACGATCAAGGCGAGTTACATGATCCCCCATGTTGTGCAAA
AAAGCGGTTAGCTCCTTCGGTCCTCCGATCGTTGTCAGAAGTAAGTTGGCCGCAGTGTTATCACTCATGG
TTATGGCAGCACTGCATAATTCTCTTACTGTCATGCCATCCGTAAGATGCTTTTCTGTGACTGGTGAGTA
CTCAACCAAGTCATTCTGAGAATAGTGTATGCGGCGACCGAGTTGCTCTTGCCCGGCGTCAATACGGGAT
AATACCGCGCCACATAGCAGAACTTTAAAAGTGCTCATCATTGGAAAACGTTCTTCGGGGCGAAAACTCT
CAAGGATCTTACCGCTGTTGAGATCCAGTTCGATGTAACCCACTCGTGCACCCAACTGATCTTCAGCATC
TTTTACTTTCACCAGCGTTTCTGGGTGAGCAAAAACAGGAAGGCAAAATGCCGCAAAAAAGGGAATAAGG
GCGACACGGAAATGTTGAATACTCATACTCTTCCTTTTTCAATATTATTGAAGCATTTATCAGGGTTATT
GTCTCATGAGCGGATACATATTTGAATGTATTTAGAAAAATAAACAAATAGGGGTTCCGCGCACATTTCC
CCGAAAAGTGCCACCTGACGTCTAAGAAACCATTATTATCATGACATTAACCTATAAAAATAGGCGTATC
ACGAGGCCCTTTCGTCTCGCGCGTTTCGGTGATGACGGTGAAAACCTCTGACACATGCAGCTCCCGGAGA
CGGTCACAGCTTGTCTGTAAGCGGATGCCGGGAGCAGACAAGCCCGTCAGGGCGCGTCAGCGGGTGTTGG
CGGGTGTCGGGGCTGGCTTAACTATGCGGCATCAGAGCAGATTGTACTGAGAGTGCACCATATGCGGTGT
GAAATACCGCACAGATGCGTAAGGAGAAAATACCGCATCAGGCGCCATTCGCCATTCAGGCTGCGCAACT
GTTGGGAAGGGCGATCGGTGCGGGCCTCTTCGCTATTACGCCAGCTGGCGAAAGGGGGATGTGCTGCAAG
GCGATTAAGTTGGGTAACGCCAGGGTTTTCCCAGTCACGACGTTGTAAAACGACGGCCAGTGCCAAGCTT
GCATGCAGATCTCGACTACGTCGTTAAGGCCGTTTCTGACAGAGTAAAATTCTTGAGGGAACTTTCACCA
TTATGGGAAATGGTTCAAGAAGGTATTGACTTAAACTCCATCAAATGGTCAGGTCATTGAGTGTTTTTTA
TTTGTTGTATTTTTTTTTTTTTAGAGAAAATCCTCCAATATATAAATTAGGAATCATAGTTTCATGATTT
TCTGTTACACCTAACTTTTTGTGTGGTGCCCTCCTCCTTGTCAATATTAATGTTAAAGTGCAATTCTTTT
TCCTTATCACGTTGAGCCATTAGTATCAATTTGCTTACCTGTATTCCTTTACATCCTCCTTTTTCTCCTT
CTTGATAAATGTATGTAGATTGCGTATATAGTTTCGTCTACCCTATGAACATATTCCATTTTGTAATTTC
GTGTCGTTTCTATTATGAATTTCATTTATAAAGTTTATGTACAAATATCATAAAAAAAGAGAATCTTTTT
AAGCAAGGATTTTCTTAACTTCTTCGGCGACAGCATCACCGACTTCGGTGGTACTGTTGGAACCACCTAA
ATCACCAGTTCTGATACCTGCATCCAAAACCTTTTTAACTGCATCTTCAATGGCCTTACCTTCTTCAGGC
AAGTTCAATGACAATTTCAACATCATTGCAGCAGACAAGATAGTGGCGATAGGGTTGACCTTATTCTTTG
GCAAATCTGGAGCAGAACCGTGGCATGGTTCGTACAAACCAAATGCGGTGTTCTTGTCTGGCAAAGAGGC
CAAGGACGCAGATGGCAACAAACCCAAGGAACCTGGGATAACGGAGGCTTCATCGGAGATGATATCACCA
AACATGTTGCTGGTGATTATAATACCATTTAGGTGGGTTGGGTTCTTAACTAGGATCATGGCGGCAGAAT
CAATCAATTGATGTTGAACCTTCAATGTAGGGAATTCGTTCTTGATGGTTTCCTCCACAGTTTTTCTCCA
TAATCTTGAAGAGGCCAAAACATTAGCTTTATCCAAGGACCAAATAGGCAATGGTGGCTCATGTTGTAGG
GCCATGAAAGCGGCCATTCTTGTGATTCTTTGCACTTCTGGAACGGTGTATTGTTCACTATCCCAAGCGA
CACCATCACCATCGTCTTCCTTTCTCTTACCAAAGTAAATACCTCCCACTAATTCTCTGACAACAACGAA
GTCAGTACCTTTAGCAAATTGTGGCTTGATTGGAGATAAGTCTAAAAGAGAGTCGGATGCAAAGTTACAT
GGTCTTAAGTTGGCGTACAATTGAAGTTCTTTACGGATTTTTAGTAAACCTTGTTCAGGTCTAACACTAC
CGGTACCCCATTTAGGACCACCCACAGCACCTAACAAAACGGCATCAGCCTTCTTGGAGGCTTCCAGCGC
CTCATCTGGAAGTGGAACACCTGTAGCATCGATAGCAGCACCACCAATTAAATGATTTTCGAAATCGAAC
TTGACATTGGAACGAACATCAGAAATAGCTTTAAGAACCTTAATGGCTTCGGCTGTGATTTCTTGACCAA
CGTGGTCACCTGGCAAAACGACGATCTTCTTAGGGGCAGACATTAGAATGGTATATCCTTGAAATATATA
TATATATTGCTGAAATGTAAAAGGTAAGAAAAGTTAGAAAGTAAGACGATTGCTAACCACCTATTGGAAA
AAACAATAGGTCCTTAAATAATATTGTCAACTTCAAGTATTGTGATGCAAGCATTTAGTCATGAACGCTT
CTCTATTCTATATGAAAAGCCGGTTCCGGCGCTCTCACCTTTCCTTTTTCTCCCAATTTTTCAGTTGAAA
AAGGTATATGCGTCAGGCGACCTCTGAAATTAACAAAAAATTTCCAGTCATCGAATTTGATTCTGTGCGA
TAGCGCCCCTGTGTGTTCTCGTTATGTTGAGGAAAAAAATAATGGTTGCTAAGAGATTCGAACTCTTGCA
TCTTACGATACCTGAGTATTCCCACAGTTAACTGCGGTCAAGATATTTCTTGAATCAGGCGCCTTAGACC
GCTCGGCCAAACAACCAATTACTTGTTGAGAAATAGAGTATAATTATCCTATAAATATAACGTTTTTGAA
CACACATGAACAAGGAAGTACAGGACAATTGATTTTGAAGAGAATGTGGATTTTGATGTAATTGTTGGGA
TTCCATTTTTAATAAGGCAATAATATTAGGTATGTAGATATACTAGAAGTTCTCCTCGACTAGAGCACAT
TCTGCGGCCTCTGTGCTCTGCAAGCCGCAAACTTTCACCAATGGACCAGAACTACCTGTGAAATTAATAA
CAGACATACTCCAAGCTGCCTTTGTGTGCTTAATCACGTATACTCACGTGCTCAATAGTCACCAATGCCC
TCCCTCTTGGCCCTCTCCTTTTCTTTTTTCGACCGAATTTCGACGCTCTCCCTTATGCGACTCCTGCATT
AGGAAGCAGCCCAGTAGTAGGTTGAGGCCGTTGAGCACCGCCGCCGCAAGGAATGGTGCATGCAAGGAGA
TGGCGCCCAACAGTCCCCCGGCCACGGGGCCTGCCACCATACCCACGCCGAAACAAGCGCTCATGAGCCC
GAAGTGGCGAGCCCGATCTTCCCCATCGGTGATGTCGGCGATATAGGCGCCAGCAACCGCACCTGTGGCG
CCGGTGATGCCGGCCACGATGCGTCCGGCGTAGAGGATCGATCCGGAGCTTTAACGAACGCAGAATTTTC
GAGTTATTAAACTTAAAATACGCTGAACCCGAACATAGAAATATCGAATGGGAAAAAAAAACTGCATAAA
GGCATTAAAAGAGGAGCGAATTTTTTTTTAATAAAAATCTTAATAATCATTAAAAGATAAATAATAGTCT
ATATATACGTATATAAATAAAAAATATTCAAAAAATAAAATAAACTATTATTTTAGCGTAAAGGATGGGG
AAAGAGAAAAGAAAAAAATTGATCTATCGATTTCAATTCAATTCAATTTATTTCTTTTCGGATAAGAAAG
CAACACCTGGCAATTCCTTACCTTCCAATAATTCCAAAGAAGCACCACCACCAGTAGAGACATGGGAGAT
CCCGGATCATTACTTATCTAGGTCGACCAGCTTGGGCTGCAGGTCATACCTATAAATTAACAAAGTATCT
AAACAAAATACATAAGTGTACTCAAACTGAGTAGAATCGTCGATTAAACTTCCTTCTCCTTTTAAAAATT
AAAAACAGCAAATAGTTAAATGAATATATTAAAGACTATTCGTTTTATTTCCCAGAGCAGCATGATTTCT
TGGTTTCTTCAGACTTGTTACCGCAGGGGCATTTGTCGTCGCTGTTACACCCCGTTGGGCAGCTACATGA
TTTTTGGCATTGTTCATTATTTTTGCAGCTACCACATTGGCATTGGCACTCATGACCTTCATTTTGGAAG
TTAATTAATTCGCTGAACCCGGTACCAACCTCTAAACATATAATATAGCAACAAAAAGAATGAAGCAATC
GTTTGTTGTTTCGATGTTAGTACATGAGACACAGTAGCAAATAAAAGAAGAATATCACTATCACTTATCA
CGAAAATATTTCAGTTTTTTTTTTTTCCAAATTTCAAGCCCCTATTTATTCCAATAATATCGTGGTTATT
ACAGATCAGTCAATATAGGAGGTTATGGGAGAGTGAAAAATAGTAAAAAAAGGTAAAAGAGAAATCTCTC
GAGCAATTGGGACCGTGCAATTCTTCTTACAGTTAAATGGGATGGTGCAAGCGCTAGAACATACCAGAAT
CCATTGTTAATTCAGTAAATTTTCGATCTTGGGAAGAAAAAAGCAGTAAGCGTGAAAAATCTAAAAGGGG
CGAGCTCGCCGGGGATCCGTCGAAACTAAGTTCTTGGTGTTTTAAAACTAAAAAAAAGACTAACTATAAA
AGTAGAATTTAAGAAGTTTAAGAAATAGATTTACAGAATTACAATCAATACCTACCGTCTTTATATACTT
ATTAGTCAAGTAGGGGAATAATTTCAGGGAACTGGTTTCAACCTTTTTTTTCAGCTTTTTCCAAATCAGA
GAGAGCAGAAGGTAATAGAAGGTGTAAGAAAATGAGATAGATACATGCGTGGGTCAATTGCCTTGTGTCA
TCATTTACTCCAGGCAGGTTGCATCACTCCATTGAGGTTGTGCCCGTTTTTTGCCTGTTTGTGCCCCTGT
TCTCTGTAGTTGCGCTAAGAGAATGGACCTATGAACTGATGGTTGGTGAAGAAAACAATATTTTGGTGCT
GGGATTCTTTTTTTTTCTGGATGCCAGCTTAAAAAGCGGGCTCCATTATATTTAGTGGATGCCAGGAATA
AACTGTTCACCCAGACACCTACGATGTTATATATTCTGTGTAACCCGCCCCCTATTTTGGGCATGTACGG
GTTACAGCAGAATTAAAAGGCTAATTTTTTGACTAAATAAAGTTAGGAAAATCACTACTATTAATTATTT
ACG
